Addgene plasmid #14003: pBS cFgfr2 (CT#221)
Depositing lab: Cliff Tabin. Depositing organization: Harvard Medical School. Publication: FGF acts directly on the somitic tendon progenitors through the Ets transcription factors Pea3 and Erm to regulate scleraxis expression. Brent AE, Tabin CJ. Development. 2004 Aug . 131(16):3885-96. 10.1242/dev.01275 PubMed 15253939.
Backbone
  Vector backbone: pBS SK
  Backbone size w/o insert (bp): 3000
  Vector type: Bacterial Expression
Growth in bacteria
  Bacterial resistance: Ampicillin, 100 μg/mL
  Growth temperature: 37°C
  Growth strain: DH5alpha
  Copy number: High Copy
Gene/Insert
  Gene/Insert name: Fgfr2
  Species: G. gallus (chicken)
  Entrez Gene: FGFR2 (a.k.a. BEK, cek3)
  Cloning method: Restriction Enzyme; 5′ cloning site BamHI (not destroyed); 3′ cloning site XhoI (not destroyed)
  Sequencing primers: 5′ T7; 3′ T3
Terms and licenses: Academic/Nonprofit Terms; Industry Terms: Not Available to Industry
How to cite: pBS cFgfr2 (CT#221) was a gift from Cliff Tabin (Addgene plasmid # 14003 ; http://n2t.net/addgene:14003 ; RRID:Addgene_14003)
