[The description below was written by a language model from this plasmid's Addgene catalogue record.]
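Description:
pBS cFgfr2 is a bacterial cloning plasmid built on the pBluescript SK (pBS SK) backbone, a phagemid-type vector of about 3 kb that is maintained at high copy number in E. coli and selected with ampicillin. It carries chicken (Gallus gallus) Fgfr2 sequence, the gene for fibroblast growth factor receptor 2 (also known as BEK or cek3), a receptor tyrosine kinase that transduces FGF signals. The insert was placed in the polylinker between BamHI at the 5′ end and XhoI at the 3′ end, and both sites remain intact, so the fragment can be released or the plasmid linearised at either end. The record does not give the insert size or say whether it is the full coding sequence or a partial cDNA fragment.

Although catalogued as a bacterial expression vector, the record lists no dedicated protein-expression elements. It names T7 and T3 as the sequencing primers on the 5′ and 3′ sides of the insert, which matches the standard pBluescript layout, where the polylinker is flanked by opposing T7 and T3 phage RNA polymerase promoters. This arrangement allows in vitro transcription of either strand after linearisation, and such plasmids commonly serve as templates for sense and antisense riboprobes. The associated publication concerns FGF signalling in somitic tendon progenitors and the regulation of scleraxis expression, so use as an in situ hybridisation probe template for mapping Fgfr2 transcripts in chick embryos is plausible. The record does not state this purpose explicitly, nor which polymerase yields the antisense strand.
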