>Addgene plasmid #14003 | pBS cFgfr2 (CT#221) | addgene partial sequence | sequence record 20192 | 14003 with T7
GGCGGCCGCTCTAGAACTAGTGGATCCCCCGGGCTGCAGGAATTCGATTGGAGTCTCATCATGGAGAGCG
TAGTCCCATCCGACAAAGGAAATTACACGTGCATCGTGGAAAACCAGTATGGCTCCATCAACCACACTTA
CCATCTCGATGTTGTCGAGCGATCACCGCACAGGCCCATCCTCCAGGCTGGCCTTCCAGCAAACGCCTCG
GCTGTAGTCGGAGGTGATGTCGAGTTTGTCTGCAAAGTCTACAGTGATGCTCAACCCCACATTCAGTGGA
TAAAACACGTAGAGAGGAATGGCAGTAAATACGGACCAGATGGACTGCCTTACCTTCAGGTTTTAAAGGC
TGCCGGTGTTAACACTACGGACAAAGAAATTGAGGTTCTCTATATACGGAATGTAACTTTTGAGGATGCT
GGGGAGTATACATGCTTGGCGGGTAATTCTATTGGGATATCCTTTCACACTGCATGGTTGACAGTTCTGC
CAGCTCCTGAAAAGGAAAAGGGATTTCCCACATCTCCAATCAAGCTTATCGATACCGTCGACCTCGAGGG
GGGGCCCGGTACCCAGCTTTTGTTCCCTTTAGTGAGGGTTAATTGCGCGCTTGGCGTAATCATGGTCATA
GCTGTTTCCTGTGTGAAATTGTTATCCGCTCACAATTCCACACAACATACGAGCCGGGAGCATAAAGTGT
AAAGCCTGGGGTGCCTAATGAGTGAGCTAACTCACATTAATTGNCNTTG
